>Addgene plasmid #108037 | BmR1_04g07470-bio-His | addgene full sequence | sequence record 213138 | Addgene NGS Result
CATGTTGACATTGATTATTGACTAGTTATTAATAGTAATCAATTACGGGGTCATTAGTTCATAGCCCATA
TATGGAGTTCCGCGTTACATAACTTACGGTAAATGGCCCGCCTGGCTGACCGCCCAACGACCCCCGCCCA
TTGACGTCAATAATGACGTATGTTCCCATAGTAACGCCAATAGGGACTTTCCATTGACGTCAATGGGTGG
AGTATTTACGGTAAACTGCCCACTTGGCAGTACATCAAGTGTATCATATGCCAAGTCCGCCCCCTATTGA
CGTCAATGACGGTAAATGGCCCGCCTGGCATTATGCCCAGTACATGACCTTACGGGACTTTCCTACTTGG
CAGTACATCTACGTATTAGTCATCGCTATTACCATGGTGATGCGGTTTTGGCAGTACACCAATGGGCGTG
GATAGCGGTTTGACTCACGGGGATTTCCAAGTCTCCACCCCATTGACGTCAATGGGAGTTTGTTTTGGCA
CCAAAATCAACGGGACTTTCCAAAATGTCGTAATAACCCCGCCCCGTTGACGCAAATGGGCGGTAGGCGT
GTACGGTGGGAGGTCTATATAAGCAGAGCTCGTTTAGTGAACCGTCAGATCCTCACTCTCTTCCGCATCG
CTGTCTGCGAGGGCCAGCTGTTGGGCTCGCGGTTGAGGACAAACTCTTCGCGGTCTTTCCAGTACTCTTG
GATCGGAAACCCGTCGGCCTCCGAACGGTACTCCGCCACCGAGGGACCTGAGCGAGTCCGCATCGACCGG
ATCGGAAAACCTCTCGAGAAAGGCGTCTAACCAGTCACAGTCGCAAGGTAGGCTGAGCACCGTGGCGGGC
GGCAGCGGGTGGCGGTCGGGGTTGTTTCTGGCGGAGGTGCTGCTGATGATGTAATTAAAGTAGGCGGTCT
TGAGACGGCGGATGGTCGAGGTGAGGTGTGGCAGGCTTGAGATCCAGCTGTTGGGGTGAGTACTCCCTCT
CAAAAGCGGGCATTACTTCTGCGCTAAGATTGTCAGTTTCCAAAAACGAGGAGGATTTGATATTCACCTG
GCCCGATCTGGCCATACACTTGAGTGACAATGACATCCACTTTGCCTTTCTCTCCACAGGTGTCCACTCC
CAGGTCCAAGTTTGCCACCATGGAGTTTCAGACCCAGGTACTCATGTCCCTGCTGCTCTGCATGTCTGGT
GCGGCCGCCCTGAACGCCGCCTACAACGAGGCCAACACCGAGCAGCTGAAAACCGGCTACACCTTCGCCG
AGCTGGGCATGTACTACGAGCCCAAATACGTGTTCACCAGCTTTTTCGAGGGCGCCAGCCCCATCCACAG
CGCCACCAGCAGCAACTACGTGATGCACGACATCGTGATCCCCCGGAAGGACACCAAGCTGAAGTACTTC
GTGTCCGGCAACGTGAAGAACCTGGTGCAGGGCAAGCCCATCACCGTGATGATCGGCACCATGTTCGGCA
ACTACTTCGACATGCTGCTGGACATCACCCTGAGCATCGACAACAACCGGTTCAAGTTCGACCTGCCCAG
AGGCCGGTACTACATCAAGCTGCAGGGCTCCGGCTATATGCTGCCTGGCGCCCTGCGGATCAACCTGCCC
TGCAGAAACGCCAAGTGCCCCTTCGTGGGCATCAACTACGCCGACAGCCTGGAAGTGTACCCCACCAAGA
ACGACCCCGACCTGTACACCTTTAGCTGGCGGCTGCAGAACACCGCCCAGTACGGCATCGAGACAGTGTC
CACCGTGCCCAAGGACGAGAGCAGCCTGAGCAATACCGCCACCATCAACAATTACGAGAAGATCGAGGCC
AGCGACGCCGCTGCCAAGCTGGAACACATGTTTGGAATCGAGCTGCACGGCGTGTGGGGCAGCGAGTACA
GCTACCGGCTGCTGAGCGTGCTGATGGAATTCCAGTTCCTGAGAAGCAACAAGGACAAGCCCCAGCACTG
GTCCCTGGTGGACAACGATCTGTACCCCGGCGACGTGCGGGTGGTGGAAGAGGAAAACAGCAGATACGAG
AAAATGATCAGCATCAGCAAGAACGCCTTTAAGTACGCCATCAAGAAAACCCACGAGCGGAAGCACAACG
GGAATTACTTCAGCAGACGGCTGTTCAAGGCCGTGATCCGGGCCACCTGTCTGGACAGCGTCGTGAAGAT
GAAGTACCTGTTCAGCAAACTGCACGGGGTGGAAATCCTGGAACCCAGCGAGCTGGACACCATGGCCCAC
ATGGGAAAGCCTATCACAAATTACGCCTGGCGGGACTACCAGAGCTGGTTCAAGCACCCCGAGGAACTGA
TTGAGCTGGCCACCTCTTGGAGCGAGTATCCTGCCGGCTTCCACCGGATCAAGGGCCTGAAGTATCTGCT
GCGGCGGATGGACGGCCTCGTGAATCCTGAGCAGCCCACCGCCCCTGCCATTGCCTACCCTAGAGGCCCC
GACACCGACTCCTACATCGAGTTCATGGAAAGCGGCTTCTACAGATACCCCGACATCTCTAAGCTGGTGC
TGCACGAACTGGGCCACTTCATCGACATGAACACCCTGACCCTGGAACTGCAGATGGACTGGCAGCGGAT
CGGCGGCTGGTACAATGACGCCAACGACCCTGACGGCTGGTCCACCCGGCAGCAGACCCAGTTTGTGTCC
AGCTACGCCCACAAGAAGAATCCCCAGGAAGATTTCGCCAGCTCCCTGGCCGACTACCTGCTGAACCCCA
AGAAACTGATGACCAGAGCCCCCGATAAGTACAACTGGATCAAAAAGTCCGTGATGGGCGGAGCCCACTA
TGTGACCAAGTCCAGCCACGAGTTCACCGTGCTGAATCTGGGCTCCCCCAACTTCATCTACCCTGGCAGA
ATCGGCAGCATCGTCATCACAGTGACAGGCGGCGAGCGGGACAACAAGTTCGTGAACTGGAACTTCAAGC
TGATCTCCAGACAGCAGAGCTGCGCCACAAGCCTGTCCTTCAGACTGTTCTCCACCATCGGCACATTCGT
GGACATCTACCTGCGGCCCAAGGGCGCTAAGTGCGGCAACACCTTTGAGGGCACCCAGGTGTTCAACTCC
GCCGTGAAGCGGGGAGTGTGGACCACCGACCAGATCGAGATCACCGATCAGAACGGCCTGCAGAGATTCG
TGGGAGCCGCCGACTTCGGCCTGCGCGTGTGGATCAACAACGTGCACGAGGACTTCCAGGACCCCGTGAC
CATCAAAGAGAGCATCAAGTTCAATCTGGTGCACGACGTGGCCGGACCCATCCTGAGAGTGAACTACCTC
GTGCGGGACGACGGCATCCTGAAAAACCCAGGCGCCTCCTACGCCACAATCAATGGCGACGGCTATGCCC
AGCACAGCCTGTTCGGCTACAGCGACATCCCCACCCAGTCCCCCCTGTGGACCGGCTCCAAGCCTAGCAC
CCAGTGTAACACAGTGCAGGAGGACGCCTACCTGAACTGCTACGCCGTGTCCGTGAATGTGGTGCTGAGC
AAGAATGCCAGAAGCGGCAAGTACTCTCTGGCCGGCCTGACCACCATGGACACCGCCGGCAACAGCGAGA
TGCTGCAGTGGGGCAACAATGAGGGCCCCTACATCATGTACACCAGCTCCGGCGTGGCCGACACCAACCA
GCCCGAGCTGAAGGACATTACCGTGACCTCCAACCCCGCCAACATCGATAAGATCGACGGCGAGACAAAG
GTCGAGATCTCCTTCAAGATCCGGGACCAGGAATCCGGCATCTCTACCGTGTGGTTCCGGATCAGGGACC
CCTTCGGCACCGAGATCCTGCTGTACCCTCCCGAGTTCGACACCTCCAGCAACGACTGGATGACAATCAA
CAAGATCCACCTCCTGCCTCGGGGCTCCGTGCCAGGCGTCTGGCACCTGAACAGCATCTACGTCGAGGAC
AACGCCGGAAATGCCGCCAGAGCCACACTGACCGAGAACATCTATGTGTCTGGCGGCGCGCCGTCGACCT
CCATCACGGCCTATAAGAGTGAGGGGGAGTCAGCGGAGTTCTCCTTCCCACTCAACCTTGGAGAGGAAAG
CCTGCAGGGAGAGTTGAGATGGAAGGCAGAGAAGGCTCCTTCTTCCCAGTCCTGGATCACCTTCTCCCTA
AAGAACCAAAAGGTGTCTGTGCAGAAGTCTACTAGCAACCCCAAGTTCCAGCTGTCCGAAACGCTCCCAC
TCACCCTTCAGATACCCCAGGTCTCCCTTCAGTTTGCTGGTTCTGGCAACCTGACCCTGACTCTGGACAG
AGGGATACTGTATCAGGAAGTGAACCTGGTGGTGATGAAAGTGACTCAGCCCGACAGCAACACTTTGACC
TGTGAGGTGATGGGACCCACCTCACCCAAGATGAGACTGATCTTGAAGCAGGAGAATCAGGAGGCCAGGG
TCTCCAGGCAGGAGAAAGTGATTCAAGTGCAGGCCCCTGAAGCAGGGGTGTGGCAATGTCTACTGAGTGA
AGGTGAAGAGGTCAAGATGGACTCCAAGATCCAGGTTTTATCCAAAGGGTTGAATTCCGGCAGCCTGCAC
CACATCCTGGACGCCCAGAAGATGCTGTGGAACCACAGGGACAGGAACCTGCCTCCTCTGGCCCCTCTGG
GCCCCCACCACCATCACCACCATTGAGTCTAGACACGTGATTAATTAAGGATCCCCCGACCTCGACCTCT
GGCTAATAAAGGAAATTTATTTTCATTGCAATAGTGTGTTGGAATTTTTTGTGTCTCTCACTCGGAAGGA
CATATGGGAGGGCAAATCATTTGGTCGAGATCCCTCGGAGATCTCTAGCTAGAGGATCGATCCCCGCCCC
GGACGAACTAAACCTGACTACGACATCTCTGCCCCTTCTTCGCGGGGCAGTGCATGTAATCCCTTCAGTT
GGTTGGTACAACTTGCCAACTGGGCCCTGTTCCACATGTGACACGGGGGGGGACCAAACACAAAGGGGTT
CTCTGACTGTAGTTGACATCCTTATAAATGGATGTGCACATTTGCCAACACTGAGTGGCTTTCATCCTGG
AGCAGACTTTGCAGTCTGTGGACTGCAACACAACATTGCCTTTATGTGTAACTCTTGGCTGAAGCTCTTA
CACCAATGCTGGGGGACATGTACCTCCCAGGGGCCCAGGAAGACTACGGGAGGCTACACCAACGTCAATC
AGAGGGGCCTGTGTAGCTACCGATAAGCGGACCCTCAAGAGGGCATTAGCAATAGTGTTTATAAGGCCCC
CTTGTTAACCCTAAACGGGTAGCATATGCTTCCCGGGTAGTAGTATATACTATCCAGACTAACCCTAATT
CAATAGCATATGTTACCCAACGGGAAGCATATGCTATCGAATTAGGGTTAGTAAAAGGGTCCTAAGGAAC
AGCGATATCTCCCACCCCATGAGCTGTCACGGTTTTATTTACATGGGGTCAGGATTCCACGAGGGTAGTG
AACCATTTTAGTCACAAGGGCAGTGGCTGAAGATCAAGGAGCGGGCAGTGAACTCTCCTGAATCTTCGCC
TGCTTCTTCATTCTCCTTCGTTTAGCTAATAGAATAACTGCTGAGTTGTGAACAGTAAGGTGTATGTGAG
GTGCTCGAAAACAAGGTTTCAGGTGACGCCCCCAGAATAAAATTTGGACGGGGGGTTCAGTGGTGGCATT
GTGCTATGACACCAATATAACCCTCACAAACCCCTTGGGCAATAAATACTAGTGTAGGAATGAAACATTC
TGAATATCTTTAACAATAGAAATCCATGGGGTGGGGACAAGCCGTAAAGACTGGATGTCCATCTCACACG
AATTTATGGCTATGGGCAACACATAATCCTAGTGCAATATGATACTGGGGTTATTAAGATGTGTCCCAGG
CAGGGACCAAGACAGGTGAACCATGTTGTTACACTCTATTTGTAACAAGGGGAAAGAGAGTGGACGCCGA
CAGCAGCGGACTCCACTGGTTGTCTCTAACACCCCCGAAAATTAAACGGGGCTCCACGCCAATGGGGCCC
ATAAACAAAGACAAGTGGCCACTCTTTTTTTTGAAATTGTGGAGTGGGGGCACGCGTCAGCCCCCACACG
CCGCCCTGCGGTTTTGGACTGTAAAATAAGGGTGTAATAACTTGGCTGATTGTAACCCCGCTAACCACTG
CGGTCAAACCACTTGCCCACAAAACCACTAATGGCACCCCGGGGAATACCTGCATAAGTAGGTGGGCGGG
CCAAGATAGGGGCGCGATTGCTGCGATCTGGAGGACAAATTACACACACTTGCGCCTGAGCGCCAAGCAC
AGGGTTGTTGGTCCTCATATTCACGAGGTCGCTGAGAGCACGGTGGGCTAATGTTGCCATGGGTAGCATA
TACTACCCAAATATCTGGATAGCATATGCTATCCTAATCTATATCTGGGTAGCATAGGCTATCCTAATCT
ATATCTGGGTAGCATATGCTATCCTAATCTATATCTGGGTAGTATATGCTATCCTAATTTATATCTGGGT
AGCATAGGCTATCCTAATCTATATCTGGGTAGCATATGCTATCCTAATCTATATCTGGGTAGTATATGCT
ATCCTAATCTGTATCCGGGTAGCATATGCTATCCTAATAGAGATTAGGGTAGTATATGCTATCCTAATTT
ATATCTGGGTAGCATATACTACCCAAATATCTGGATAGCATATGCTATCCTAATCTATATCTGGGTAGCA
TATGCTATCCTAATCTATATCTGGGTAGCATAGGCTATCCTAATCTATATCTGGGTAGCATATGCTATCC
TAATCTATATCTGGGTAGTATATGCTATCCTAATTTATATCTGGGTAGCATAGGCTATCCTAATCTATAT
CTGGGTAGCATATGCTATCCTAATCTATATCTGGGTAGTATATGCTATCCTAATCTGTATCCGGGTAGCA
TATGCTATCCTCATGATAAGCTGTCAAACATGAGAATTTTCTTGAAGACGAAAGGGCCTCGTGATACGCC
TATTTTTATAGGTTAATGTCATGATAATAATGGTTTCTTAGACGTCAGGTGGCACTTTTCGGGGAAATGT
GCGCGGAACCCCTATTTGTTTATTTTTCTAAATACATTCAAATATGTATCCGCTCATGAGACAATAACCC
TGATAAATGCTTCAATAATATTGAAAAAGGAAGAGTATGAGTATTCAACATTTCCGTGTCGCCCTTATTC
CCTTTTTTGCGGCATTTTGCCTTCCTGTTTTTGCTCACCCAGAAACGCTGGTGAAAGTAAAAGATGCTGA
AGATCAGTTGGGTGCACGAGTGGGTTACATCGAACTGGATCTCAACAGCGGTAAGATCCTTGAGAGTTTT
CGCCCCGAAGAACGTTTTCCAATGATGAGCACTTTTAAAGTTCTGCTATGTGGCGCGGTATTATCCCGTG
TTGACGCCGGGCAAGAGCAACTCGGTCGCCGCATACACTATTCTCAGAATGACTTGGTTGAGTACTCACC
AGTCACAGAAAAGCATCTTACGGATGGCATGACAGTAAGAGAATTATGCAGTGCTGCCATAACCATGAGT
GATAACACTGCGGCCAACTTACTTCTGACAACGATCGGAGGACCGAAGGAGCTAACCGCTTTTTTGCACA
ACATGGGGGATCATGTAACTCGCCTTGATCGTTGGGAACCGGAGCTGAATGAAGCCATACCAAACGACGA
GCGTGACACCACGATGCCTGCAGCAATGGCAACAACGTTGCGCAAACTATTAACTGGCGAACTACTTACT
CTAGCTTCCCGGCAACAATTAATAGACTGGATGGAGGCGGATAAAGTTGCAGGACCACTTCTGCGCTCGG
CCCTTCCGGCTGGCTGGTTTATTGCTGATAAATCTGGAGCCGGTGAGCGTGGGTCTCGCGGTATCATTGC
AGCACTGGGGCCAGATGGTAAGCCCTCCCGTATCGTAGTTATCTACACGACGGGGAGTCAGGCAACTATG
GATGAACGAAATAGACAGATCGCTGAGATAGGTGCCTCACTGATTAAGCATTGGTAACTGTCAGACCAAG
TTTACTCATATATACTTTAGATTGATTTAAAACTTCATTTTTAATTTAAAAGGATCTAGGTGAAGATCCT
TTTTGATAATCTCATGACCAAAATCCCTTAACGTGAGTTTTCGTTCCACTGAGCGTCAGACCCCGTAGAA
AAGATCAAAGGATCTTCTTGAGATCCTTTTTTTCTGCGCGTAATCTGCTGCTTGCAAACAAAAAAACCAC
CGCTACCAGCGGTGGTTTGTTTGCCGGATCAAGAGCTACCAACTCTTTTTCCGAAGGTAACTGGCTTCAG
CAGAGCGCAGATACCAAATACTGTTCTTCTAGTGTAGCCGTAGTTAGGCCACCACTTCAAGAACTCTGTA
GCACCGCCTACATACCTCGCTCTGCTAATCCTGTTACCAGTGGCTGCTGCCAGTGGCGATAAGTCGTGTC
TTACCGGGTTGGACTCAAGACGATAGTTACCGGATAAGGCGCAGCGGTCGGGCTGAACGGGGGGTTCGTG
CACACAGCCCAGCTTGGAGCGAACGACCTACACCGAACTGAGATACCTACAGCGTGAGCTATGAGAAAGC
GCCACGCTTCCCGAAGGGAGAAAGGCGGACAGGTATCCGGTAAGCGGCAGGGTCGGAACAGGAGAGCGCA
CGAGGGAGCTTCCAGGGGGAAACGCCTGGTATCTTTATAGTCCTGTCGGGTTTCGCCACCTCTGACTTGA
GCGTCGATTTTTGTGATGCTCGTCAGGGGGGCGGAGCCTATGGAAAAACGCCAGCAACGCGGCCTTTTTA
CGGTTCCTGGCCTTTTGCTGGCCTTTTGCTCACATGTTCTTTCCTGCGTTATCCCCTGATTCTGTGGATA
ACCGTATTACCGCCTTTGAGTGAGCTGATACCGCTCGCCGCAGCCGAACGACCGAGCGCAGCGAGTCAGT
GAGCGAGGAAGCGGAAGAGCGCCCAATACGCAAACCGCCTCTCCCCGCGCGTTGGCCGATTCATTAATGC
AGCTGGCACGACAGGTTTCCCGACTGGAAAGCGGGCAGTGAGCGCAACGCAATTAATGTGAGTTAGCTCA
CTCATTAGGCACCCCAGGCTTTACACTTTATGCTTCCGGCTCGTATGTTGTGTGGAATTGTGAGCGGATA
ACAATTTCACACAGGAAACAGCTATGACCATGATTACGCCAAGCTCTAGCTAGAGGTCGACCAATTCTCA
TGTTTGACAGCTTATCATCGCAGATCCGGGCAACGTTGTTGCCATTGCTGCAGGCGCAGAACTGGTAGGT
ATGGAAGATCTATACATTGAATCAATATTGGCAATTAGCCATATTAGTCATTGGTTATATAGCATAAATC
AATATTGGCTATTGGCCATTGCATACGTTGTATCTATATCATAATATGTACATTTATATTGGCTCATGTC
CAATATGACCGC
Features (pLannotate 1.2.2; 18 found; start..end, strand, type, name):
      7..386     +  enhancer       CMV enhancer: human cytomegalovirus immediate early enhancer
    388..587     +  promoter       CMV promoter: human cytomegalovirus (CMV) immediate early promoter
    655..693     +  misc_feature   Ad SA (fragment): adenovirus major late transcript splice acceptor (Friedrich and Soriano, 1991)
    726..935     -  CDS            PTP (fragment): TERM_ADE02 - Experimental evidence at protein level: Swiss-Prot protein existence level 1. Protein covalently bound to the viral DNA that acts as a primer for viral genomic replication by DNA strand displacement. Assembles on the viral origin of replication in an initiation complex with viral polymerase, DBP, host NFIA and host POU2F1/OCT1. During initiation, the polymerase covalently couples the first dCTP with Ser- 580 of pTP. The terminal protein stimulates the template activity over 20 fold compared to protein-free templates. Neo-synthesized viral genomes are linked to two preterminal prot
    966..1055    +  intron         chimeric intron (fragment): chimera between introns from adenovirus and immunoglobulin heavy chain genes
   1074..1120    +  CDS            IgH signal sequence (fragment): signal sequence from the mouse immunoglobulin heavy chain variable region
   3975..4535    +  CDS            Cd4 (fragment): CD4_RAT - Experimental evidence at protein level: Swiss-Prot protein existence level 1. Integral membrane glycoprotein that plays an essential role in the immune response and serves multiple functions in responses against both external and internal offenses. In T-cells, functions primarily as a coreceptor for MHC class II molecule:peptide complex. The antigens presented by class II peptides are derived from extracellular proteins while class I peptides are derived from cytosolic proteins. Interacts simultaneously with the T-cell receptor (TCR) and the MHC class II presented by antigen presenti
   4695..4750    +  polyA_signal   β-globin poly(A) signal: rabbit β-globin polyadenylation signal (Gil and Proudfoot, 1987)
   5264..6945    -  rep_origin     oriP (fragment): Epstein-Barr virus oriP replication origin (Yates et al., 2000)
   7072..7176    +  promoter       AmpR promoter: bla
   7177..8037    +  CDS            AmpR: β-lactamase; bla; confers resistance to ampicillin, carbenicillin, and related antibiotics
   8208..8796    +  rep_origin     ori: high-copy-number ColE1/pMB1/pBR322/pUC origin of replication
   8979..9071    +  CDS            lacI (fragment): lac repressor; lacI; The lac repressor binds to the lac operator to inhibit transcription in E. coli. This inhibition can be relieved by adding lactose or isopropyl-β-D-thiogalactopyranoside (IPTG).
   9084..9105    +  protein_bind   CAP binding site: CAP binding activates transcription in the presence of cAMP. E. coli catabolite activator protein
   9120..9150    +  promoter       lac promoter: promoter for the E. coli lac operon
   9158..9174    +  protein_bind   lac operator: The lac repressor binds to the lac operator to inhibit transcription in E. coli. This inhibition can be relieved by adding lactose or isopropyl-β-D-thiogalactopyranoside (IPTG). lac repressor encoded by lacI
   9244..9260    +  promoter       tet promoter (fragment): E. coli promoter for tetracycline efflux protein gene
   9270..9295    -  CDS            bla(M) (fragment): β-lactamase lacking the signal sequence; bla(M); allows cytosolic expression of β-lactamase
