[The description below was written by a language model from this plasmid's Addgene catalogue record and pLannotate feature annotations shown in this document.]
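Description:
BmR1_04g07470-bio-His is a mammalian expression plasmid built on the pTT3 backbone, designed to produce a soluble, secreted form of a Babesia microti cell surface or secreted protein in transfected mammalian cells. It is propagated in E. coli at high copy from a ColE1/pUC-type origin under ampicillin selection (AmpR). It also carries an Epstein-Barr virus oriP fragment, which supports episomal maintenance and enhanced transient expression in cells supplying EBNA1. Residual lac regulatory elements and small lacI, tet promoter and bla fragments near the end of the map appear to be backbone remnants.

The expression cassette is driven by the CMV enhancer and immediate early promoter, followed by adenovirus-derived leader and splice sequences and a chimeric intron fragment that promote efficient processing of the transcript. The PTP fragment annotated on the opposite strand probably reflects this adenoviral leader region rather than a functional coding sequence. A fragment of a mouse immunoglobulin heavy chain signal sequence is annotated just upstream of the insert, which would direct the protein into the secretory pathway. The synthetic insert of about 2.8 kb encodes the full-length BmR1_04g07470 ectodomain, cloned between NotI and AscI sites. All potential N-linked glycosylation sequons were removed by replacing serine or threonine with alanine, so the parasite protein is not aberrantly glycosylated. It is fused at the C terminus to rat Cd4 domains 3 and 4, a biotinylation sequence and a 6xHis tag, and terminated by the rabbit β-globin polyadenylation signal. The feature table annotates the Cd4 segment but not the insert, biotinylation sequence or His tag.

Cotransfection with BirA yields enzymatically monobiotinylated protein that can be captured on streptavidin or purified through the His tag. The plasmid belongs to a library of recombinant B. microti proteins made for diagnostics discovery and reverse vaccinology.
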