Addgene plasmid #108037: BmR1_04g07470-bio-His
Purpose: Expresses enzymatically monobiotinylated full-length BmR1_04g07470 ectodomain with no N-linked glycans upon cotransfection with BirA in mammalian cells. Contains a C-terminal rat Cd4 d3+4 tag.
Depositing lab: Gavin Wright. Depositing organization: Wellcome Sanger Institute. Publication: A library of recombinant Babesia microti cell surface and secreted proteins for diagnostics discovery and reverse vaccinology. Elton CM, Rodriguez M, Ben Mamoun C, Lobo CA, Wright GJ. Int J Parasitol. 2019 Feb;49(2):115-125. doi: 10.1016/j.ijpara.2018.10.003. Epub 2018 Oct 24. PubMed 30367868.
Backbone
  Vector backbone: pTT3
  Backbone manufacturer: Yves Durocher
  Backbone size w/o insert (bp): 6670
  Modifications to backbone: Addition of CD4, biotinylation sequence, 6xhis tags
  Vector type: Mammalian Expression
Growth in bacteria
  Bacterial resistance: Ampicillin, 100 μg/mL
  Growth temperature: 37°C
  Growth strain: DH5alpha
  Copy number: High Copy
Gene/Insert
  Gene/Insert name: BmR1_04g07470
  Species: B. microti
  Insert size (bp): 2763
  Mutation: all potential N-linked glycosylation sites (N-X-S/T, where X is not proline) were systematically removed by substituting alanine for serine/threonine at these sites.
  Promoter: CMV
  Tag / fusion protein: ratCD4d3+4,biotinylation sequence, 6xHis (C terminal on backbone)
  Cloning method: Restriction Enzyme; 5′ cloning site NotI (not destroyed); 3′ cloning site AscI (not destroyed)
  Sequencing primers: 5′ CMV-F; 3′ EBVori-F (5'-CCACTCAGTGTTGGCAAATG-3')
Resource information
  A portion of this plasmid was derived from a plasmid made by: Made by gene synthesis. pTT3 was obtained from Yves Durocher, National Research Council of Canada
Terms and licenses: Academic/Nonprofit Terms; Industry Terms: Not Available to Industry
How to cite: BmR1_04g07470-bio-His was a gift from Gavin Wright (Addgene plasmid # 108037 ; http://n2t.net/addgene:108037 ; RRID:Addgene_108037)
